>Addgene plasmid #160959 | pMKO.1-shPrc1 | addgene full sequence | sequence record 319409 | Addgene NGS Result
GAGGGCCTATTTCCCATGATTCCTTCATATTTGCATATACGATACAAGGCTGTTAGAGAGATAATTAGAA
TTAATTTGACTGTAAACACAAAGATATTAGTACAAAATACGTGACGTAGAAAGTAATAATTTCTTGGGTA
GTTTGCAGTTTTAAAATTATGTTTTAAAATGGACTATCATATGCTTACCGTAACTTGAAAGTATTTCGAT
TTCTTGGCTTTATATATCTTGTGGAAAGGACGAAACACCGGTGATTCAAGAGAGACCTTAAACTCGAGTT
TAAGGTCTCTCTTGAATCATTTTTGAATTCGCCAGCACAGTGGTCGACCCTGTGGAATGTGTGTCAGTTA
GGGTGTGGAAAGTCCCCAGGCTTCCCAGCAGGCAGAAGTATGCAAAGCATGCATCTCAATTAGTCAGCAA
CCAGGTGTGGAAAGTCCCCAGGCTCCCCAGCAGGCAGAAGTATGCAAAGCATGCATCTCAATTAGTCAGC
AACCATAGTCCCGCCCCTAACTCCGCCCATCCCGCCCCTAACTCCGCCCAGTTCCGCCCATTCTCCGCCC
CATGGCTGACTAATTTTTTTTATTTATGCAGAGGCCGAGGCCGCCTCGGCCTCTGAGCTATTCCAGAAGT
AGTGAGGAGGCTTTTTTGGAGGCCTAGGCTTTTGCAAAAAGCTTACCATGACCGAGTACAAGCCCACGGT
GCGCCTCGCCACCCGCGACGACGTCCCCAGGGCCGTACGCACCCTCGCCGCCGCGTTCGCCGACTACCCC
GCCACGCGCCACACCGTCGATCCGGACCGCCACATCGAGCGGGTCACCGAGCTGCAAGAACTCTTCCTCA
CGCGCGTCGGGCTCGACATCGGCAAGGTGTGGGTCGCGGACGACGGCGCCGCGGTGGCGGTCTGGACCAC
GCCGGAGAGCGTCGAAGCGGGGGCGGTGTTCGCCGAGATCGGCCCGCGCATGGCCGAGTTGAGCGGTTCC
CGGCTGGCCGCGCAGCAACAGATGGAAGGCCTCCTGGCGCCGCACCGGCCCAAGGAGCCCGCGTGGTTCC
TGGCCACCGTCGGCGTCTCGCCCGACCACCAGGGCAAGGGTCTGGGCAGCGCCGTCGTGCTCCCCGGAGT
GGAGGCGGCCGAGCGCGCCGGGGTGCCCGCCTTCCTGGAGACCTCCGCGCCCCGCAACCTCCCCTTCTAC
GAGCGGCTCGGCTTCACCGTCACCGCCGACGTCGAGGTGCCCGAAGGACCGCGCACCTGGTGCATGACCC
GCAAGCCCGGTGCCTGACGCCCGCCCCACGACCCGCAGCGCCCGACCGAAAGGAGCGCACGACCCCATGC
ATCGATTAGTCCAATTTGTTAAAGACAGGATATCAGTGGTCCAGGCTCTAGTTTTGACTCAACAATATCA
CCAGCTGAAGCCTATAGAGTACGAGCCATAGATAAAATAAAAGATTTTATTTAGTCTCCAGAAAAAGGGG
GGAATGAAAGACCCCACCTGTAGGTTTGGCAAGCTAGCTTAAGTAACGCCATTTTGCAAGGCATGGAAAA
ATACATAACTGAGAATAGAGAAGTTCAGATCAAGGTCAGGAACAGATGGAACAGGGTCGACCCTAGAGAA
CCATCAGATGTTTCCAGGGTGCCCCAAGGACCTGAAATGACCCTGTGCCTTATTTGAACTAACCAATCAG
TTCGCTTCTCGCTTCTGTTCGCGCGCTTCTGCTCCCCGAGCTCAATAAAAGAGCCCACAACCCCTCACTC
GGGGCGCCAGTCCTCCGATTGACTGAGTCGCCCGGGTACCCGTGTATCCAATAAACCCTCTTGCAGTTGC
ATCCGACTTGTGGTCTCGCTGTTCCTTGGGAGGGTCTCCTCTGAGTGATTGACTACCCGTCAGCGGGGGT
CTTTCATTTGGGGGCTCGTCCGGGATCGGGAGACCCCTGCCCAGGGACCACCGACCCACCACCGGGAGGT
AAGCTGGCTGCCTCGCGCGTTTCGGTGATGACGGTGAAAACCTCTGACACATGCAGCTCCCGGAGACGGT
CACAGCTTGTCTGTAAGCGGATGCCGGGAGCAGACAAGCCCGTCAGGGCGCGTCAGCGGGTGTTGGCGGG
TGTCGGGGCGCAGCCATGACCCAGTCACGTAGCGATAGCGGAGTGTAGATCCGGCTGTGGAATGTGTGTC
AGTTAGGGTGTGGAAAGTCCCCAGGCTCCCCAGCAGGCAGAAGTATGCAAAGCATGCATCTCAATTAGTC
AGCAACCAGGTGTGGAAAGTCCCCAGGCTCCCCAGCAGGCAGAAGTATGCAAAGCATGCATCTCAATTAG
TCAGCAACCATAGTCCCGCCCCTAACTCCGCCCATCCCGCCCCTAACTCCGCCCAGTTCCGCCCATTCTC
CGCCCCATGGCTGACTAATTTTTTTTATTTATGCAGAGGCCGAGGCCGCCTCGGCCTCTGAGCTATTCCA
GAAGTAGTGAGGAGGCTTTTTTGGAGGCCTAGGCTTTTGCAAAAAGCTTACTGGCTTAACTATGCGGCAT
CAGAGCAGATTGTACTGAGAGTGCACCATATGCGGTGTGAAATACCGCACAGATGCGTAAGGAGAAAATA
CCGCATCAGGCGCTCTTCCGCTTCCTCGCTCACTGACTCGCTGCGCTCGGTCGTTCGGCTGCGGCGAGCG
GTATCAGCTCACTCAAAGGCGGTAATACGGTTATCCACAGAATCAGGGGATAACGCAGGAAAGAACATGT
GAGCAAAAGGCCAGCAAAAGGCCAGGAACCGTAAAAAGGCCGCGTTGCTGGCGTTTTTCCATAGGCTCCG
CCCCCCTGACGAGCATCACAAAAATCGACGCTCAAGTCAGAGGTGGCGAAACCCGACAGGACTATAAAGA
TACCAGGCGTTTCCCCCTGGAAGCTCCCTCGTGCGCTCTCCTGTTCCGACCCTGCCGCTTACCGGATACC
TGTCCGCCTTTCTCCCTTCGGGAAGCGTGGCGCTTTCTCATAGCTCACGCTGTAGGTATCTCAGTTCGGT
GTAGGTCGTTCGCTCCAAGCTGGGCTGTGTGCACGAACCCCCCGTTCAGCCCGACCGCTGCGCCTTATCC
GGTAACTATCGTCTTGAGTCCAACCCGGTAAGACACGACTTATCGCCACTGGCAGCAGCCACTGGTAACA
GGATTAGCAGAGCGAGGTATGTAGGCGGTGCTACAGAGTTCTTGAAGTGGTGGCCTAACTACGGCTACAC
TAGAAGAACAGTATTTGGTATCTGCGCTCTGCTGAAGCCAGTTACCTTCGGAAAAAGAGTTGGTAGCTCT
TGATCCGGCAAACAAACCACCGCTGGTAGCGGTGGTTTTTTTGTTTGCAAGCAGCAGATTACGCGCAGAA
AAAAAGGATCTCAAGAAGATCCTTTGATCTTTTCTACGGGGTCTGACGCTCAGTGGAACGAAAACTCACG
TTAAGGGATTTTGGTCATGAGATTATCAAAAAGGATCTTCACCTAGATCCTTTTAAATTAAAAATGAAGT
TTTAAATCAATCTAAAGTATATATGAGTAAACTTGGTCTGACAGTTACCAATGCTTAATCAGTGAGGCAC
CTATCTCAGCGATCTGTCTATTTCGTTCATCCATAGTTGCCTGACTCCCCGTCGTGTAGATAACTACGAT
ACGGGAGGGCTTACCATCTGGCCCCAGTGCTGCAATGATACCGCGAGACCCACGCTCACCGGCTCCAGAT
TTATCAGCAATAAACCAGCCAGCCGGAAGGGCCGAGCGCAGAAGTGGTCCTGCAACTTTATCCGCCTCCA
TCCAGTCTATTAATTGTTGCCGGGAAGCTAGAGTAAGTAGTTCGCCAGTTAATAGTTTGCGCAACGTTGT
TGCCATTGCTACAGGCATCGTGGTGTCACGCTCGTCGTTTGGTATGGCTTCATTCAGCTCCGGTTCCCAA
CGATCAAGGCGAGTTACATGATCCCCCATGTTGTGCAAAAAAGCGGTTAGCTCCTTCGGTCCTCCGATCG
TTGTCAGAAGTAAGTTGGCCGCAGTGTTATCACTCATGGTTATGGCAGCACTGCATAATTCTCTTACTGT
CATGCCATCCGTAAGATGCTTTTCTGTGACTGGTGAGTACTCAACCAAGTCATTCTGAGAATAGTGTATG
CGGCGACCGAGTTGCTCTTGCCCGGCGTCAATACGGGATAATACCGCGCCACATAGCAGAACTTTAAAAG
TGCTCATCATTGGAAAACGTTCTTCGGGGCGAAAACTCTCAAGGATCTTACCGCTGTTGAGATCCAGTTC
GATGTAACCCACTCGTGCACCCAACTGATCTTCAGCATCTTTTACTTTCACCAGCGTTTCTGGGTGAGCA
AAAACAGGAAGGCAAAATGCCGCAAAAAAGGGAATAAGGGCGACACGGAAATGTTGAATACTCATACTCT
TCCTTTTTCAATATTATTGAAGCATTTATCAGGGTTATTGTCTCATGAGCGGATACATATTTGAATGTAT
TTAGAAAAATAAACAAATAGGGGTTCCGCGCACATTTCCCCGAAAAGTGCCACCTAAATTGTAAGCGTTA
ATATTTTGTTAAAATTCGCGTTAAATTTTTGTTAAATCAGCTCATTTTTTAACCAATAGGCCGAAATCGG
CAAAATCCCTTAATTATTGAAGCATTTATCAGGGTTATTGTCTCATGAGCGGATACATATTTGAATGTAT
TTAGAAAAATAAACAAATAGGGGTTCCGCGCACATTTCCCCGAAAAGTGCCACCTGACGTCTAAGAAACC
ATTATTATCATGACATTAACCTATAAAAATAGGCGTATCACGAGGCCCTTTCGTCTTCAAGAATTAGCTT
GGCCATTGCATACGTTGTATCCATATCATAATATGTACATTTATATTGGCTCATGTCCAACATTACCGCC
ATGTTGACATTGATTATTGACTAGTTATTAATAGTAATCAATTACGGGGTCATTAGTTCATAGCCCATAT
ATGGAGTTCCGCGTTACATAACTTACGGTAAATGGCCCGCCTGGCTGACCGCCCAACGACCCCCGCCCAT
TGACGTCAATAATGACGTATGTTCCCATAGTAACGCCAATAGGGACTTTCCATTGACGTCAATGGGTGGA
GTATTTACGGTAAACTGCCCACTTGGCAGTACATCAAGTGTATCATATGCCAAGTACGCCCCCTATTGAC
GTCAATGACGGTAAATGGCCCGCCTGGCATTATGCCCAGTACATGACCTTATGGGACTTTCCTACTTGGC
AGTACATCTACGTATTAGTCATCGCTATTACCATGGTGATGCGGTTTTGGCAGTACATCAATGGGCGTGG
ATAGCGGTTTGACTCACGGGGATTTCCAAGTCTCCACCCCATTGACGTCAATGGGAGTTTGTTTTGGCAC
CAAAATCAACGGGACTTTCCAAAATGTCGTAACAACTCCGCCCCATTGACGCAAATGGGCGGTAGGCGTG
TACGGTGGGAGGTCTATATAAGCAGAGCTCAATAAAAGAGCCCACAACCCCTCACTCGGCGCGCCAGTCT
TCCGATAGACTGCGTCGCCCGGGTACCCGTATTCCCAATAAAGCCTCTTGCTGTTTGCATCCGAATCGTG
GTCTCGCTGTTCCTTGGGAGGGTCTCCTCTGAGTGATTGACTACCCACGACGGGGGTCTTTCATTTGGGG
GCTCGTCCGGGATTTGGAGACCCCTGCCCAGGGACCACCGACCCACCACCGGGAGGTAAGCTGGCCAGCA
ACTTATCTGTGTCTGTCCGATTGTCTAGTGTCTATGTTTGATGTTATGCGCCTGCGTCTGTACTAGTTAG
CTAACTAGCTCTGTATCTGGCGGACCCGTGGTGGAACTGACGAGTTCTGAACACCCGGCCGCAACCCTGG
GAGACGTCCCAGGGACTTTGGGGGCCGTTTTTGTGGCCCGACCTGAGGAAGGGAGTCGATGTGGAATCCG
ACCCCGTCAGGATATGTGGTTCTGGTAGGAGACGAGAACCTAAAACAGTTCCCGCCTCCGTCTGAATTTT
TGCTTTCGGTTTGGAACCGAAGCCGCGCGTCTTGTCTGCTGCAGCGCTGCAGCATCGTTCTGTGTTGTCT
CTGTCTGACTGTGTTTCTGTATTTGTCTGAAAATTAGGGCCAGACTGTTACCACTCCCTTAAGTTTGACC
TTAGGTCACTGGAAAGATGTCGAGCGGATCGCTCACAACCAGTCGGTAGATGTCAAGAAGAGACGTTGGG
TTACCTTCTGCTCTGCAGAATGGCCAACCTTTAACGTCGGATGGCCGCGAGACGGCACCTTTAACCGAGA
CCTCATCACCCAGGTTAAGATCAAGGTCTTTTCACCTGGCCCGCATGGACACCCAGACCAGGTCCCCTAC
ATCGTGACCTGGGAAGCCTTGGCTTTTGACCCCCCTCCCTGGGTCAAGCCCTTTGTACACCCTAAGCCTC
CGCCTCCTCTTCCTCCATCCGCCCCGTCTCTCCCCCTTGAACCTCCTCGTTCGACCCCGCCTCGATCCTC
CCTTTATCCAGCCCTCACTCCTTCTCTAGGCGCCGGAATTGAAGATCTGTCGACAAGGTCGGGCAGGAA
Features (pLannotate 1.2.2; 20 found; start..end, strand, type, name):
      1..241     +  promoter       U6 promoter: RNA polymerase III promoter for human U6 snRNA
    352..423     +  promoter       SV40 promoter (fragment): SV40 enhancer and early promoter
    450..660     +  promoter       SV40 promoter: SV40 early promoter
    678..1277    +  CDS            PuroR: puromycin N-acetyltransferase; pac from Streptomyces alboniger; confers resistance to puromycin
   1331..1431    +  CDS            env (fragment): murine leukemia virus gPr80 envelope polyprotein precursor; env; proteolytically cleaved into gp70SU and p15TM subunits
   1473..1898    +  LTR            3' LTR (ΔU3): self-inactivating 3' long terminal repeat (LTR) from Moloney murine leukemia virus
   1967..2007    +  CDS            rop (fragment): Rop protein, which maintains plasmids at low copy number; rop
   2109..2147    +  misc_feature   bom (fragment): basis of mobility region from pBR322
   2164..2493    +  promoter       SV40 promoter: SV40 enhancer and early promoter
   2499..2600    +  misc_feature   bom (fragment): basis of mobility region from pBR322
   2786..3374    -  rep_origin     ori: high-copy-number ColE1/pMB1/pBR322/pUC origin of replication
   3545..4405    -  CDS            AmpR: β-lactamase; bla; confers resistance to ampicillin, carbenicillin, and related antibiotics
   4406..4510    -  promoter       AmpR promoter: bla
   4536..4632    -  rep_origin     M13 ori (fragment): M13 bacteriophage origin of replication; arrow indicates direction of (+) strand synthesis
   4633..4720    -  promoter       AmpR promoter (fragment): bla
   4906..5285    +  enhancer       CMV enhancer: human cytomegalovirus immediate early enhancer
   5286..5489    +  promoter       CMV promoter: human cytomegalovirus (CMV) immediate early promoter
   5490..5665    +  LTR            5' LTR (truncated): truncated long terminal repeat from Moloney murine sarcoma virus
   5787..6061    +  misc_feature   MESV Ψ (fragment): packaging signal of murine embryonic stem cell virus
   6128..6544    +  CDS            gag (truncated): truncated Moloney murine leukemia virus (MMLV) gag gene lacking the start codon
