[The description below was written by a language model from this plasmid's Addgene catalogue record and pLannotate feature annotations shown in this document.]
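Description:
pMKO.1-shPrc1 is a retroviral RNAi plasmid built on the pMKO.1 puro backbone, carrying a short hairpin RNA directed against mouse Prc1. The hairpin was cloned by restriction digestion between AgeI (destroyed in cloning) and EcoRI, immediately downstream of the human U6 promoter. This RNA polymerase III promoter produces the small, precisely terminated transcripts needed for processing into siRNA. The hairpin itself is not annotated in the feature table but would lie in the gap between the U6 promoter and the SV40 promoter fragment. In bacteria the plasmid is maintained at high copy through a ColE1/pUC-type origin and selected with ampicillin via the β-lactamase gene.

The viral portion follows a gammaretroviral design. A CMV enhancer/promoter fused to a truncated 5′ LTR drives transcription of the viral genome in packaging cells. It is followed by a Ψ packaging signal and a truncated gag segment lacking its start codon, which together support encapsidation of the RNA. Downstream lie the U6-shRNA cassette and an SV40 early promoter driving puromycin N-acetyltransferase, so transduced mammalian cells can be selected with puromycin. The genome ends in a ΔU3 self-inactivating 3′ LTR. After integration this leaves the LTRs transcriptionally weak, so expression depends on the internal U6 and SV40 promoters. Because gag is truncated, env is only a fragment and no pol is annotated, viral proteins must be supplied in trans.

The construct is suited to stable knockdown of Prc1 in mouse cells, and the associated publication concerns adipocyte progenitor quiescence. The sequenced record is 6,579 nt, somewhat longer than the catalogued total of 6,369 bp.
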