Addgene plasmid #160959: pMKO.1-shPrc1
Purpose: Prc1 shRNA in pMKO.1 retroviral vector
Depositing lab: Matthew Steinhauser. Depositing organization: Brigham and Women's Hospital. Publication: Targeting nuclear receptor NR4A1-dependent adipocyte progenitor quiescence promotes metabolic adaptation to obesity. Zhang Y, Federation AJ, Kim S, O'Keefe JP, Lun M, Xiang D, Brown JD, Steinhauser ML. J Clin Invest. 2018 Nov 1;128(11):4898-4911. doi: 10.1172/JCI98353. Epub 2018 Oct 2. PubMed 30277475.
Backbone
  Vector backbone: pMKO.1 puro
  Backbone manufacturer: Addgene 8452
  Backbone size w/o insert (bp): 6340
  Total vector size (bp): 6369
  Vector type: Retroviral, RNAi
  Selectable markers: Puromycin
Growth in bacteria
  Bacterial resistance: Ampicillin, 100 μg/mL
  Growth temperature: 37°C
  Growth strain: NEB Stable
  Copy number: High Copy
Gene/Insert
  Gene/Insert name: Prc1 shRNA
  gRNA/shRNA sequence: TRCN0000352509: TGATTCAAGAGAGACCTTAAA
  Species: M. musculus (mouse)
  Entrez Gene: Prc1 (a.k.a. D7Ertd348, D7Ertd348e)
  Promoter: U6
  Cloning method: Restriction Enzyme; 5′ cloning site AgeI (destroyed during cloning); 3′ cloning site EcoRI (not destroyed)
  Sequencing primers: 5′ hU6; 3′ pMKO.1 Rev: GCTTGTACTCGGTCATGGTAAGC
Terms and licenses: Academic/Nonprofit Terms; Industry Terms: Not Available to Industry
How to cite: pMKO.1-shPrc1 was a gift from Matthew Steinhauser (Addgene plasmid # 160959 ; http://n2t.net/addgene:160959 ; RRID:Addgene_160959)
